Addgene plasmid #170591: p663-UBC-miniTurbo-V5-CSNK1A1L_IDG-K
Purpose: Gateway destination clone of CSNK1A1L (human) tagged with N-terminal miniTurbo-V5 for generating protein-proximity networks using proximity-dependent biotinylation proteomics
Depositing lab: Ben Major. Depositing organization: Washington University in Saint Louis.
Backbone
  Vector backbone: pDest663
  Backbone manufacturer: PEL
  Backbone size w/o insert (bp): 9019
  Vector type: Mammalian Expression, Lentiviral ; Gateway Destination
  Selectable markers: Puromycin
Growth in bacteria
  Bacterial resistance: Ampicillin, 100 μg/mL
  Growth temperature: 30°C
  Growth strain: DH10B
  Copy number: Low Copy
Gene/Insert
  Gene/Insert name: miniTurbo-V5-CSNK1A1L (alt name: miniTurbo-V5)
  Species: H. sapiens (human)
  Entrez Gene: CSNK1A1L (a.k.a. CK1)
  Promoter: Ubiquitin
  Tag / fusion protein: miniTurbo-V5 (N terminal on insert)
  Cloning method: Gateway Cloning
  Sequencing primers: 5′ TGAAGCTCCGGTTTTGAACT; 3′ AATAGACCCGTGAAGCTGATC
Terms and licenses: Academic/Nonprofit Terms; Industry Terms: Not Available to Industry
Depositor comments: These plasmids were generated as part of the Illuminating the Druggable Genome (IDG) program sponsored by the NIH Common Fund. The goal of this program is to identify, gather, and distribute information and resources for proteins that currently are not well-studied yet belong to commonly drug-targeted protein families: protein kinases, non-olfactory G-protein coupled receptors (GPCRs), and ion channels. The IDG program is designed to develop fundamental research tools for understudied proteins, elucidate their function, and disseminate the IDG-related resources and data to the greater scientific community. These lentiviral gateway destination plasmids were generated, as part of the Kinase-Data and Resource Generating Center (DRGC), using the single fragment or multisite gateway cloning technology. They were used for generating proteomics-based protein-interaction and protein-proximity networks that can be accessed through the kinase-DRGC website https://darkkinome.org/. Each plasmid has either an N- or C-terminal fusion protein (Flag/ V5/V5-miniTurbo/V5-TurboID/miniTurbo-V5/TurboID-V5) tagged understudied kinase driven under either a CMV or Ubiquitin (UBC) promoter. All inserts in the pENTR plasmids used to generate the deposited destination plasmids were end-sequenced and insert size validated prior to multi-site gateway cloning. The combined insert size of the single fragment or three fragment destination plasmids were confirmed by restriction digestion (BsrGI, and EcoRV for pDest667; BsrGI, EcoRV, and BstZ17I for pDest663; and BsrGI for pHAGE) and all plasmids were partially sequenced to ensure in-frame ORFs and fusion tags.
How to cite: p663-UBC-miniTurbo-V5-CSNK1A1L_IDG-K was a gift from Ben Major (Addgene plasmid # 170591 ; http://n2t.net/addgene:170591 ; RRID:Addgene_170591)
