[The description below was written by a language model from this plasmid's Addgene catalogue record and pLannotate feature annotations shown in this document.]
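Description:
p663-UBC-miniTurbo-V5-CSNK1A1L_IDG-K is a lentiviral mammalian expression clone built on the pDest663 Gateway destination backbone by multisite Gateway recombination. It expresses human CSNK1A1L, a casein kinase 1 family member, fused at its N-terminus to miniTurbo-V5. In bacteria it is maintained through a ColE1/pUC-type origin and ampicillin resistance; the catalogue nevertheless lists it as low copy. An f1 origin and an SV40 origin are also present.

The viral transfer cassette follows a third-generation layout. An RSV promoter drives a truncated HIV-1 5' LTR, followed by the Ψ packaging signal with a partial gag sequence, the RRE for Rev-dependent RNA export, and the cPPT/CTS. A second truncated LTR and an SV40 polyadenylation signal close the unit. Inside it, the human ubiquitin C promoter, flanked by attB4 and attB5 recombination scars, drives the miniTurbo coding sequence. An attB1 site then precedes the kinase open reading frame, which ends at attB2. The automated annotation labels this ORF as CSNK1A1, most likely because of homology to that close paralogue, whereas the catalogue identifies the insert as CSNK1A1L. The V5 epitope is not annotated separately, but the gap between miniTurbo and attB1 fits the stated tag order. A WPRE downstream enhances transcript expression, and a separate mouse PGK promoter drives puromycin N-acetyltransferase for selection of transduced cells.

miniTurbo is an engineered, truncated E. coli biotin ligase that biotinylates nearby proteins. The construct was made within the Illuminating the Druggable Genome program to map protein-proximity networks of understudied kinases by proximity-dependent biotinylation proteomics, and V5 provides an epitope for detecting the fusion.
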