Features (pLannotate 1.2.2; 32 found; start..end, strand, type, name):
    115..231     +  misc_feature   cPPT/CTS: central polypurine tract and central termination sequence of HIV-1
    265..285     +  protein_bind   attB4: mutant version of attB; core recombination site for the Gateway® BP reaction BP Clonase™
    285..1496    +  promoter       UbC promoter: human ubiquitin C promoter
   1500..1518    -  protein_bind   attB5 (fragment): mutant version of attB; core recombination site for the Gateway® BP reaction BP Clonase™
   1533..2303    +  CDS            miniTurbo: N-terminally truncated mutant of the E. coli biotin ligase BioID engineered for improved catalytic efficiency (Branon et al., 2018)
   2352..2376    +  protein_bind   attB1: mutant version of attB; recombination site for the Gateway® BP reaction BP Clonase™
   2382..3386    +  CDS            CSNK1A1: KC1A_HUMAN - Experimental evidence at protein level: Swiss-Prot protein existence level 1. Casein kinases are operationally defined by their preferential utilization of acidic proteins such as caseins as substrates. It can phosphorylate a large number of proteins. Participates in Wnt signaling. Phosphorylates CTNNB1 at 'Ser-45'. May phosphorylate PER1 and PER2. May play a role in segregating chromosomes during mitosis (PubMed:11955436, PubMed:1409656, PubMed:18305108). May play a role in keratin cytoskeleton disassembly and thereby, it may regulate epithelial cell migration (PubMed:23902688).
   3397..3421    -  protein_bind   attB2: mutant version of attB; recombination site for the Gateway® BP reaction BP Clonase™
   3451..4039    +  misc_feature   WPRE: woodchuck hepatitis virus posttranscriptional regulatory element
   4053..4552    +  promoter       PGK promoter: mouse phosphoglycerate kinase 1 promoter
   4573..5172    +  CDS            PuroR: puromycin N-acetyltransferase; pac from Streptomyces alboniger; confers resistance to puromycin
   5240..5377    +  CDS            nef (fragment): NEF_HV1LA - Experimental evidence at protein level: Swiss-Prot protein existence level 1. Extracellular Nef protein targets CD4(+) T-lymphocytes for apoptosis by interacting with CXCR4 surface receptors. From Human immunodeficiency virus type 1 group M subtype B (isolate Lai) (HIV-1).
   5363..5543    +  LTR            5' LTR (truncated): truncated 5' long terminal repeat (LTR) from HIV-1
   5615..5736    +  polyA_signal   SV40 poly(A) signal: SV40 polyadenylation signal
   5776..5911    +  rep_origin     SV40 ori: SV40 origin of replication
   5932..5950    -  promoter       T7 promoter: promoter for bacteriophage T7 RNA polymerase
   5958..6113    +  CDS            lacZα (fragment): LacZα fragment of β-galactosidase; lacZ fragment
   6118..6546    +  rep_origin     f1 ori (sequence partly withheld): f1 bacteriophage origin of replication; arrow indicates direction of (+) strand synthesis
   6599..6703    +  promoter       AmpR promoter: bla
   6704..7564    +  CDS            AmpR: β-lactamase; bla; confers resistance to ampicillin, carbenicillin, and related antibiotics
   7735..8323    +  rep_origin     ori: high-copy-number ColE1/pMB1/pBR322/pUC origin of replication
   8506..8598    +  CDS            lacI (fragment): lac repressor; lacI; The lac repressor binds to the lac operator to inhibit transcription in E. coli. This inhibition can be relieved by adding lactose or isopropyl-β-D-thiogalactopyranoside (IPTG).
   8611..8632    +  protein_bind   CAP binding site: CAP binding activates transcription in the presence of cAMP. E. coli catabolite activator protein
   8647..8677    +  promoter       lac promoter: promoter for the E. coli lac operon
   8685..8701    +  protein_bind   lac operator: The lac repressor binds to the lac operator to inhibit transcription in E. coli. This inhibition can be relieved by adding lactose or isopropyl-β-D-thiogalactopyranoside (IPTG). lac repressor encoded by lacI
   8746..8764    +  promoter       T3 promoter: promoter for bacteriophage T3 RNA polymerase
   8792..9018    +  promoter       RSV promoter: Rous sarcoma virus enhancer/promoter
   9019..9199    +  LTR            5' LTR (truncated): truncated 5' long terminal repeat (LTR) from HIV-1
   9246..9371    +  misc_feature   HIV-1 Ψ: packaging signal of human immunodeficiency virus type 1
   9355..9718    +  CDS            HIV-1 gag (fragment): gag protein from human immunodeficiency virus 1; gag
   9864..10097   +  misc_feature   RRE: The Rev response element (RRE) of HIV-1 allows for Rev-dependent mRNA export from the nucleus to the cytoplasm.
  10474..96      +  CDS            Rev (fragment) (across the origin): human immunodeficiency virus 1 (HIV-1) Rev protein; rev; enhances nuclear export of unspliced and incompletely spliced viral mRNAs
>Addgene plasmid #170591 | p663-UBC-miniTurbo-V5-CSNK1A1L_IDG-K | addgene full sequence | sequence record 335741 | Addgene NGS Result
CCTCCCAACCCCGAGGGGACCCGACAGGCCCGAAGGAATAGAAGAAGAAGGTGGAGAGAGAGACAGAGAC
AGATCCATTCGATTAGTGAACGGATCTCGACGGTATCGGTTAACTTTTAAAAGAAAAGGGGGGATTGGGG
GGTACAGTGCAGGGGAAAGAATAGTAGACATAATAGCAACAGACATACAAACTAAAGAATTACAAAAACA
AATTACAAAATTCAAAATTTTATCGTCCAGTGTGGTGGAATTCTGCAGATATCACAACTTTGTATAGAAA
AGTTGGCCTCCGCGCCGGGTTTTGGCGCCTCCCGCGGGCGCCCCCCTCCTCACGGCGAGCGCTGCCACGT
CAGACGAAGGGCGCAGCGAGCGTCCTGATCCTTCCGCCCGGACGCTCAGGACAGCGGCCCGCTGCTCATA
AGACTCGGCCTTAGAACCCCAGTATCAGCAGAAGGACATTTTAGGACGGGACTTGGGTGACTCTAGGGCA
CTGGTTTTCTTTCCAGAGAGCGGAACAGGCGAGGAAAAGTAGTCCCTTCTCGGCGATTCTGCGGAGGGAT
CTCCGTGGGGCGGTGAACGCCGATGATTATATAAGGACGCGCCGGGTGTGGCACAGCTAGTTCCGTCGCA
GCCGGGATTTGGGTCGCGGTTCTTGTTTGTGGATCGCTGTGATCGTCACTTGGTGAGTAGCGGGCTGCTG
GGCTGGCCGGGGCTTTCGTGGCCGCCGGGCCGCTCGGTGGGACGGAAGCGTGTGGAGAGACCGCCAAGGG
CTGTAGTCTGGGTCCGCGAGCAAGGTTGCCCTGAACTGGGGGTTGGGGGGAGCGCAGCAAAATGGCGGCT
GTTCCCGAGTCTTGAATGGAAGACGCTTGTGAGGCGGGCTGTGAGGTCGTTGAAACAAGGTGGGGGGCAT
GGTGGGCGGCAAGAACCCAAGGTCTTGAGGCCTTCGCTAATGCGGGAAAGCTCTTATTCGGGTGAGATGG
GCTGGGGCACCATCTGGGGACCCTGACGTGAAGTTTGTCACTGACTGGAGAACTCGGTTTGTCGTCTGTT
GCGGGGGCGGCAGTTATGGCGGTGCCGTTGGGCAGTGCACCCGTACCTTTGGGAGCGCGCGCCCTCGTCG
TGTCGTGACGTCACCCGTTCTGTTGGCTTATAATGCAGGGTGGGGCCACCTGCCGGTAGGTGTGCGGTAG
GCTTTTCTCCGTCGCAGGACGCAGGGTTCGGGCCTAGGGTAGGCTCTCCTGAATCGACAGGCGCCGGACC
TCTGGTGAGGGGAGGGATAAGTGAGGCGTCAGTTTCTTTGGTCGGTTTTATGTACCTATCTTCTTAAGTA
GCTGAAGCTCCGGTTTTGAACTATGCGCTCGGGGTTGGCGAGTGTGTTTTGTGAAGTTTTTTAGGCACCT
TTTGAAATGTAATCATTTGGGTCAATATGTAATTTTCAGTGTTAGACTAGTAAATTGTCCGCTAAATTCT
GGCCGTTTTTGGCTTTTTTGTTAGACGGCCAACTTTTGTATACAAAGTGGGCCACCATGGGAATCCCGCT
GCTGAACGCTAAACAGATTCTGGGACAGCTGGACGGCGGGAGCGTGGCAGTCCTGCCTGTGGTCGACTCC
ACCAATCAGTACCTGCTGGATCGAATCGGCGAGCTGAAGAGTGGGGATGCTTGCATTGCAGAATATCAGC
AGGCAGGGAGAGGAAGCAGAGGGAGGAAATGGTTCTCTCCTTTTGGAGCTAACCTGTACCTGAGTATGTT
TTGGCGCCTGAAGCGGGGACCAGCAGCAATCGGCCTGGGCCCGGTCATCGGAATTGTCATGGCAGAAGCG
CTGCGAAAGCTGGGAGCAGACAAGGTGCGAGTCAAATGGCCCAATGACCTGTATCTGCAGGATAGAAAGC
TGGCAGGCATCCTGGTGGAGCTGGCCGGAATAACAGGCGATGCTGCACAGATCGTCATTGGCGCCGGGAT
TAACGTGGCTATGAGGCGCGTGGAGGAAAGCGTGGTCAATCAGGGCTGGATCACACTGCAGGAAGCAGGG
ATTAACCTGGACAGGAATACTCTGGCCGCTATGCTGATCCGAGAGCTGCGGGCAGCCCTGGAACTGTTCG
AGCAGGAAGGCCTGGCTCCATATCTGTCACGGTGGGAGAAGCTGGATAACTTCATCAATAGACCCGTGAA
GCTGATCATTGGGGACAAAGAGATTTTCGGGATTAGCCGGGGGATTGATAAACAGGGAGCCCTGCTGCTG
GAACAGGACGGAGTTATCAAACCCTGGATGGGCGGAGAAATCAGTCTGCGGTCTGCCGAAAAGGCTAGCG
GCAAGCCCATCCCCAACCCCCTGCTGGGCCTGGACAGCACCACAAGTTTGTACAAAAAAGCAGGCTCCAC
CATGACAAACAACAGCGGCTCCAAAGCCGAACTCGTTGTGGGAGGGAAATACAAACTGGTGCGGAAGATC
GGGTCTGGCTCCTTTGGAGACGTTTATCTGGGCATCACCACCACCAACGGCGAGGAAGTAGCAGTGAAGC
TGGAATCTCAGAAGGTCAAGCACCCCCAGTTGCTGTATGAGAGCAAACTCTACACGATTCTTCAAGGTGG
GGTTGGCATCCCCCACATGCACTGGTATGGTCAGGAAAAAGACAACAATGTGCTAGTCATGGACCTTCTG
GGACCCAGCCTCGAAGACCTCTTTAATTTCTGTTCAAGAAGGTTCACCATGAAAACTGTACTTATGTTAG
CCGACCAGATGATCAGCAGAATTGAATACGTGCATACAAAGAATTTTCTACACCGAGACATTAAACCAGA
TAACTTCCTGATGGGTACTGGGCGTCACTGTAATAAGTTGTTCCTTATTGATTTTGGTTTGGCCAAAAAG
TACAGAGACAACAGGACCAGGCAACACATACCGTACAGAGAAGATAAACACCTCATTGGCACTGTCCGAT
ATGCCAGCATCAATGCACATCTTGGTATTGAGCAGAGCCGCCGAGATGACATGGAATCCTTAGGCTACGT
TTTCATGTATTTTAATAGAACCAGCCTGCCGTGGCAAGGACTAAAGGCTATGACAAAAAAACAAAAATAT
GAAAAGATTAGTGAGAAGAAGATGTCCACCCCTGTTGAAGTTTTATGTAAGGGGTTTCCTGCAGAATTCG
CCATGTACTTGAACTACTGTCGTGGGCTGCGCTTTGAGGAAGTCCCAGATTACATGTATCTGAGGCAGCT
ATTCCGCATTCTTTTCAGGACCCTGAACCACCAATATGACTACACATTTGATTGGACGATGTTAAAGCAG
AAAGCAGCACAGCAGGCAGCCTCTTCCAGTGGGCAGGGTCAGCAGGCCCAAACCCAGACAGGCAAGCAAA
CTGAAAAAAACAAGAATAATGTGAAAGATAACTAGGACCCAGCTTTCTTGTACAAAGTGGTGATATCCAG
CACAGTGGCGGCCGCTCGACAATCAACCTCTGGATTACAAAATTTGTGAAAGATTGACTGGTATTCTTAA
CTATGTTGCTCCTTTTACGCTATGTGGATACGCTGCTTTAATGCCTTTGTATCATGCTATTGCTTCCCGT
ATGGCTTTCATTTTCTCCTCCTTGTATAAATCCTGGTTGCTGTCTCTTTATGAGGAGTTGTGGCCCGTTG
TCAGGCAACGTGGCGTGGTGTGCACTGTGTTTGCTGACGCAACCCCCACTGGTTGGGGCATTGCCACCAC
CTGTCAGCTCCTTTCCGGGACTTTCGCTTTCCCCCTCCCTATTGCCACGGCGGAACTCATCGCCGCCTGC
CTTGCCCGCTGCTGGACAGGGGCTCGGCTGTTGGGCACTGACAATTCCGTGGTGTTGTCGGGGAAGCTGA
CGTCCTTTCCATGGCTGCTCGCCTGTGTTGCCACCTGGATTCTGCGCGGGACGTCCTTCTGCTACGTCCC
TTCGGCCCTCAATCCAGCGGACCTTCCTTCCCGCGGCCTGCTGCCGGCTCTGCGGCCTCTTCCGCGTCTT
CGCCTTCGCCCTCAGACGAGTCGGATCTCCCTTTGGGCCGCCTCCCCGCCTGGAATTCTACCGGGTAGGG
GAGGCGCTTTTCCCAAGGCAGTCTGGAGCATGCGCTTTAGCAGCCCCGCTGGGCACTTGGCGCTACACAA
GTGGCCTCTGGCCTCGCACACATTCCACATCCACCGGTAGGCGCCAACCGGCTCCGTTCTTTGGTGGCCC
CTTCGCGCCACCTTCTACTCCTCCCCTAGTCAGGAAGTTCCCCCCCGCCCCGCAGCTCGCGTCGTGCAGG
ACGTGACAAATGGAAGTAGCACGTCTCACTAGTCTCGTGCAGATGGACAGCACCGCTGAGCAATGGAAGC
GGGTAGGCCTTTGGGGCAGCGGCCAATAGCAGCTTTGCTCCTTCGCTTTCTGGGCTCAGAGGCTGGGAAG
GGGTGGGTCCGGGGGCGGGCTCAGGGGCGGGCTCAGGGGCGGGGCGGGCGCCCGAAGGTCCTCCGGAGGC
CCGGCATTCTGCACGCTTCAAAAGCGCACGTCTGCCGCGCTGTTCTCCTCTTCCTCATCTCCGGGCCTTT
CGACCTGCAGCCCAAGCTTACCATGACCGAGTACAAGCCCACGGTGCGCCTCGCCACCCGCGACGACGTC
CCCAGGGCCGTACGCACCCTCGCCGCCGCGTTCGCCGACTACCCCGCCACGCGCCACACCGTCGATCCGG
ACCGCCACATCGAGCGGGTCACCGAGCTGCAAGAACTCTTCCTCACGCGCGTCGGGCTCGACATCGGCAA
GGTGTGGGTCGCGGACGACGGCGCCGCGGTGGCGGTCTGGACCACGCCGGAGAGCGTCGAAGCGGGGGCG
GTGTTCGCCGAGATCGGCCCGCGCATGGCCGAGTTGAGCGGTTCCCGGCTGGCCGCGCAGCAACAGATGG
AAGGCCTCCTGGCGCCGCACCGGCCCAAGGAGCCCGCGTGGTTCCTGGCCACCGTCGGCGTCTCGCCCGA
CCACCAGGGCAAGGGTCTGGGCAGCGCCGTCGTGCTCCCCGGAGTGGAGGCGGCCGAGCGCGCCGGGGTG
CCCGCCTTCCTGGAGACCTCCGCGCCCCGCAACCTCCCCTTCTACGAGCGGCTCGGCTTCACCGTCACCG
CCGACGTCGAGGTGCCCGAAGGACCGCGCACCTGGTGCATGACCCGCAAGCCCGGTGCCTGACGCCCGCC
CCACGACCCGCAGCGCCCGACCGAAAGGAGCGCACGACCCCATGCATCTCGAGGGCCCGGTACCTTTAAG
ACCAATGACTTACAAGGCAGCTGTAGATCTTAGCCACTTTTTAAAAGAAAAGGGGGGACTGGAAGGGCTA
GCTCACTCCCAACGAAGACAAGATCTGCTTTTTGCTTGTACTGGGTCTCTCTGGTTAGACCAGATCTGAG
CCTGGGAGCTCTCTGGCTAACTAGGGAACCCACTGCTTAAGCCTCAATAAAGCTTGCCTTGAGTGCTTCA
AGTAGTGTGTGCCCGTCTGTTGTGTGACTCTGGTAACTAGAGATCCCTCAGACCCTTTTAGTCAGTGTGG
AAAATCTCTAGCAGTAGTAGTTCATGTCATCTTATTATTCAGTATTTATAACTTGCAAAGAAATGAATAT
CAGAGAGTGAGAGGAACTTGTTTATTGCAGCTTATAATGGTTACAAATAAAGCAATAGCATCACAAATTT
CACAAATAAAGCATTTTTTTCACTGCATTCTAGTTGTGGTTTGTCCAAACTCATCAATGTATCTTATCAT
GTCTGGCTCTAGCTATCCCGCCCCTAACTCCGCCCATCCCGCCCCTAACTCCGCCCAGTTCCGCCCATTC
TCCGCCCCATGGCTGACTAATTTTTTTTATTTATGCAGAGGCCGAGGCCGCCTCGGCCTCTGAGCTATTC
CAGAAGTAGTGAGGAGGCTTTTTTGGAGGCCTAGGGACGTACCCAATTCGCCCTATAGTGAGTCGTATTA
CGCGCGCTCACTGGCCGTCGTTTTACAACGTCGTGACTGGGAAAACCCTGGCGTTACCCAACTTAATCGC
CTTGCAGCACATCCCCCTTTCGCCAGCTGGCGTAATAGCGAAGAGGCCCGCACCGATCGCCCTTCCCAAC
AGTTGCGCAGCCTGAATGGCGAATGGG
[124 nt withheld, positions 6118-6241]
C
[91 nt withheld, positions 6243-6333]
A
[49 nt withheld, positions 6335-6383]
CCTTTGACGTTGGAGTCCACGTTCTTT
[37 nt withheld, positions 6411-6447]
ACCCTATCTCGGTCTATTCTTTTGATTTATAAGGGATTTTGCCGATTTCGGCCTATTGGTTAAAAAATGA
GCTGATTTAACAAAAATTTAACGCGAATTTTAACAAAATATTAACGCTTACAATTTAGGTGGCACTTTTC
GGGGAAATGTGCGCGGAACCCCTATTTGTTTATTTTTCTAAATACATTCAAATATGTATCCGCTCATGAG
ACAATAACCCTGATAAATGCTTCAATAATATTGAAAAAGGAAGAGTATGAGTATTCAACATTTCCGTGTC
GCCCTTATTCCCTTTTTTGCGGCATTTTGCCTTCCTGTTTTTGCTCACCCAGAAACGCTGGTGAAAGTAA
AAGATGCTGAAGATCAGTTGGGTGCACGAGTGGGTTACATCGAACTGGATCTCAACAGCGGTAAGATCCT
TGAGAGTTTTCGCCCCGAAGAACGTTTTCCAATGATGAGCACTTTTAAAGTTCTGCTATGTGGCGCGGTA
TTATCCCGTATTGACGCCGGGCAAGAGCAACTCGGTCGCCGCATACACTATTCTCAGAATGACTTGGTTG
AGTACTCACCAGTCACAGAAAAGCATCTTACGGATGGCATGACAGTAAGAGAATTATGCAGTGCTGCCAT
AACCATGAGTGATAACACTGCGGCCAACTTACTTCTGACAACGATCGGAGGACCGAAGGAGCTAACCGCT
TTTTTGCACAACATGGGGGATCATGTAACTCGCCTTGATCGTTGGGAACCGGAGCTGAATGAAGCCATAC
CAAACGACGAGCGTGACACCACGATGCCTGTAGCAATGGCAACAACGTTGCGCAAACTATTAACTGGCGA
ACTACTTACTCTAGCTTCCCGGCAACAATTAATAGACTGGATGGAGGCGGATAAAGTTGCAGGACCACTT
CTGCGCTCGGCCCTTCCGGCTGGCTGGTTTATTGCTGATAAATCTGGAGCCGGTGAGCGTGGGTCTCGCG
GTATCATTGCAGCACTGGGGCCAGATGGTAAGCCCTCCCGTATCGTAGTTATCTACACGACGGGGAGTCA
GGCAACTATGGATGAACGAAATAGACAGATCGCTGAGATAGGTGCCTCACTGATTAAGCATTGGTAACTG
TCAGACCAAGTTTACTCATATATACTTTAGATTGATTTAAAACTTCATTTTTAATTTAAAAGGATCTAGG
TGAAGATCCTTTTTGATAATCTCATGACCAAAATCCCTTAACGTGAGTTTTCGTTCCACTGAGCGTCAGA
CCCCGTAGAAAAGATCAAAGGATCTTCTTGAGATCCTTTTTTTCTGCGCGTAATCTGCTGCTTGCAAACA
AAAAAACCACCGCTACCAGCGGTGGTTTGTTTGCCGGATCAAGAGCTACCAACTCTTTTTCCGAAGGTAA
CTGGCTTCAGCAGAGCGCAGATACCAAATACTGTTCTTCTAGTGTAGCCGTAGTTAGGCCACCACTTCAA
GAACTCTGTAGCACCGCCTACATACCTCGCTCTGCTAATCCTGTTACCAGTGGCTGCTGCCAGTGGCGAT
AAGTCGTGTCTTACCGGGTTGGACTCAAGACGATAGTTACCGGATAAGGCGCAGCGGTCGGGCTGAACGG
GGGGTTCGTGCACACAGCCCAGCTTGGAGCGAACGACCTACACCGAACTGAGATACCTACAGCGTGAGCT
ATGAGAAAGCGCCACGCTTCCCGAAGGGAGAAAGGCGGACAGGTATCCGGTAAGCGGCAGGGTCGGAACA
GGAGAGCGCACGAGGGAGCTTCCAGGGGGAAACGCCTGGTATCTTTATAGTCCTGTCGGGTTTCGCCACC
TCTGACTTGAGCGTCGATTTTTGTGATGCTCGTCAGGGGGGCGGAGCCTATGGAAAAACGCCAGCAACGC
GGCCTTTTTACGGTTCCTGGCCTTTTGCTGGCCTTTTGCTCACATGTTCTTTCCTGCGTTATCCCCTGAT
TCTGTGGATAACCGTATTACCGCCTTTGAGTGAGCTGATACCGCTCGCCGCAGCCGAACGACCGAGCGCA
GCGAGTCAGTGAGCGAGGAAGCGGAAGAGCGCCCAATACGCAAACCGCCTCTCCCCGCGCGTTGGCCGAT
TCATTAATGCAGCTGGCACGACAGGTTTCCCGACTGGAAAGCGGGCAGTGAGCGCAACGCAATTAATGTG
AGTTAGCTCACTCATTAGGCACCCCAGGCTTTACACTTTATGCTTCCGGCTCGTATGTTGTGTGGAATTG
TGAGCGGATAACAATTTCACACAGGAAACAGCTATGACCATGATTACGCCAAGCGCGCAATTAACCCTCA
CTAAAGGGAACAAAAGCTGGAGCTGCAAGCTTAATGTAGTCTTATGCAATACTCTTGTAGTCTTGCAACA
TGGTAACGATGAGTTAGCAACATGCCTTACAAGGAGAGAAAAAGCACCGTGCATGCCGATTGGTGGAAGT
AAGGTGGTACGATCGTGCCTTATTAGGAAGGCAACAGACGGGTCTGACATGGATTGGACGAACCACTGAA
TTGCCGCATTGCAGAGATATTGTATTTAAGTGCCTAGCTCGATACATAAACGGGTCTCTCTGGTTAGACC
AGATCTGAGCCTGGGAGCTCTCTGGCTAACTAGGGAACCCACTGCTTAAGCCTCAATAAAGCTTGCCTTG
AGTGCTTCAAGTAGTGTGTGCCCGTCTGTTGTGTGACTCTGGTAACTAGAGATCCCTCAGACCCTTTTAG
TCAGTGTGGAAAATCTCTAGCAGTGGCGCCCGAACAGGGACTTGAAAGCGAAAGGGAAACCAGAGGAGCT
CTCTCGACGCAGGACTCGGCTTGCTGAAGCGCGCACGGCAAGAGGCGAGGGGCGGCGACTGGTGAGTACG
CCAAAAATTTTGACTAGCGGAGGCTAGAAGGAGAGAGATGGGTGCGAGAGCGTCAGTATTAAGCGGGGGA
GAATTAGATCGCGATGGGAAAAAATTCGGTTAAGGCCAGGGGGAAAGAAAAAATATAAATTAAAACATAT
AGTATGGGCAAGCAGGGAGCTAGAACGATTCGCAGTTAATCCTGGCCTGTTAGAAACATCAGAAGGCTGT
AGACAAATACTGGGACAGCTACAACCATCCCTTCAGACAGGATCAGAAGAACTTAGATCATTATATAATA
CAGTAGCAACCCTCTATTGTGTGCATCAAAGGATAGAGATAAAAGACACCAAGGAAGCTTTAGACAAGAT
AGAGGAAGAGCAAAACAAAAGTAAGACCACCGCACAGCAAGCGGCCGCTGATCTTCAGACCTGGAGGAGG
AGATATGAGGGACAATTGGAGAAGTGAATTATATAAATATAAAGTAGTAAAAATTGAACCATTAGGAGTA
GCACCCACCAAGGCAAAGAGAAGAGTGGTGCAGAGAGAAAAAAGAGCAGTGGGAATAGGAGCTTTGTTCC
TTGGGTTCTTGGGAGCAGCAGGAAGCACTATGGGCGCAGCGTCAATGACGCTGACGGTACAGGCCAGACA
ATTATTGTCTGGTATAGTGCAGCAGCAGAACAATTTGCTGAGGGCTATTGAGGCGCAACAGCATCTGTTG
CAACTCACAGTCTGGGGCATCAAGCAGCTCCAGGCAAGAATCCTGGCTGTGGAAAGATACCTAAAGGATC
AACAGCTCCTGGGGATTTGGGGTTGCTCTGGAAAACTCATTTGCACCACTGCTGTGCCTTGGAATGCTAG
TTGGAGTAATAAATCTCTGGAACAGATTTGGAATCACACGACCTGGATGGAGTGGGACAGAGAAATTAAC
AATTACACAAGCTTAATACACTCCTTAATTGAAGAATCGCAAAACCAGCAAGAAAAGAATGAACAAGAAT
TATTGGAATTAGATAAATGGGCAAGTTTGTGGAATTGGTTTAACATAACAAATTGGCTGTGGTATATAAA
ATTATTCATAATGATAGTAGGAGGCTTGGTAGGTTTAAGAATAGTTTTTGCTGTACTTTCTATAGTGAAT
AGAGTTAGGCAGGGATATTCACCATTATCGTTTCAGACCCA
